>Addgene plasmid #129102 | pQC-mCherryFP-GFP | addgene full sequence | sequence record 257682 | Addgene NGS Result
GACATTGATTATTGACTAGTTATTAATAGTAATCAATTACGGGGTCATTAGTTCATAGCCCATATATGGA
GTTCCGCGTTACATAACTTACGGTAAATGGCCCGCCTGGCTGACCGCCCAACGACCCCCGCCCATTGACG
TCAATAATGACGTATGTTCCCATAGTAACGCCAATAGGGACTTTCCATTGACGTCAATGGGTGGAGTATT
TACGGTAAACTGCCCACTTGGCAGTACATCAAGTGTATCATATGCCAAGTACGCCCCCTATTGACGTCAA
TGACGGTAAATGGCCCGCCTGGCATTATGCCCAGTACATGACCTTATGGGACTTTCCTACTTGGCAGTAC
ATCTACGTATTAGTCATCGCTATTACCATGGTGATGCGGTTTTGGCAGTACATCAATGGGCGTGGATAGC
GGTTTGACTCACGGGGATTTCCAAGTCTCCACCCCATTGACGTCAATGGGAGTTTGTTTTGGCACCAAAA
TCAACGGGACTTTCCAAAATGTCGTAACAACTCCGCCCCATTGACGCAAATGGGCGGTAGGCGTGTACGG
TGGGAGGTCTATATAAGCAGAGCTCAATAAAAGAGCCCACAACCCCTCACTCGGCGCGCCAGTCTTCCGA
TAGACTGCGTCGCCCGGGTACCCGTATTCCCAATAAAGCCTCTTGCTGTTTGCATCCGAATCGTGGTCTC
GCTGTTCCTTGGGAGGGTCTCCTCTGAGTGATTGACTACCCACGACGGGGGTCTTTCATTTGGGGGCTCG
TCCGGGATTTGGAGACCCCTGCCCAGGGACCACCGACCCACCACCGGGAGGTAAGCTGGCCAGCAACTTA
TCTGTGTCTGTCCGATTGTCTAGTGTCTATGTTTGATGTTATGCGCCTGCGTCTGTACTAGTTAGCTAAC
TAGCTCTGTATCTGGCGGACCCGTGGTGGAACTGACGAGTTCTGAACACCCGGCCGCAACCCTGGGAGAC
GTCCCAGGGACTTTGGGGGCCGTTTTTGTGGCCCGACCTGAGGAAGGGAGTCGATGTGGAATCCGACCCC
GTCAGGATATGTGGTTCTGGTAGGAGACGAGAACCTAAAACAGTTCCCGCCTCCGTCTGAATTTTTGCTT
TCGGTTTGGAACCGAAGCCGCGCGTCTTGTCTGCTGCAGCGCTGCAGCATCGTTCTGTGTTGTCTCTGTC
TGACTGTGTTTCTGTATTTGTCTGAAAATTAGGGCCAGACTGTTACCACTCCCTTAAGTTTGACCTTAGG
TCACTGGAAAGATGTCGAGCGGATCGCTCACAACCAGTCGGTAGATGTCAAGAAGAGACGTTGGGTTACC
TTCTGCTCTGCAGAATGGCCAACCTTTAACGTCGGATGGCCGCGAGACGGCACCTTTAACCGAGACCTCA
TCACCCAGGTTAAGATCAAGGTCTTTTCACCTGGCCCGCATGGACACCCAGACCAGGTCCCCTACATCGT
GACCTGGGAAGCCTTGGCTTTTGACCCCCCTCCCTGGGTCAAGCCCTTTGTACACCCTAAGCCTCCGCCT
CCTCTTCCTCCATCCGCCCCGTCTCTCCCCCTTGAACCTCCTCGTTCGACCCCGCCTCGATCCTCCCTTT
ATCCAGCCCTCACTCCTTCTCTAGGCGCCGGAATTGAAGATCTGGGGGATCGATCCTCTAGAGTCCGTTA
CATAACTTACGGTAAATGGCCCGCCTGGCTGACCGCCCAACGACCCCCGCCCATTGACGTCAATAATGAC
GTATGTTCCCATAGTAACGCCAATAGGGACTTTCCATTGACGTCAATGGGTGGAGTATTTACGGTAAACT
GCCCACTTGGCAGTACATCAAGTGTATCATATGCCAAGTACGCCCCCTATTGACGTCAATGACGGTAAAT
GGCCCGCCTGGCATTATGCCCAGTACATGACCTTATGGGACTTTCCTACTTGGCAGTACATCTACGTATT
AGTCATCGCTATTACCATGGTGATGCGGTTTTGGCAGTACATCAATGGGCGTGGATAGCGGTTTGACTCA
CGGGGATTTCCAAGTCTCCACCCCATTGACGTCAATGGGAGTTTGTTTTGGCACCAAAATCAACGGGACT
TTCCAAAATGTCGTAACAACTCCGCCCCATTGACGCAAATGGGCGGTAGGCGTGTACGGTGGGAGGTCTA
TATAAGCAGAGCTCGTTTAGTGAACCGTCAGATCGCCTGGAGACGCCATCCACGCTGTTTTGACCTCCAT
AGAAGACACCGGGACCGATCCAGCCTCCGCGGCCGGGAACGGTGCATTGGAACGGACCTGCAGGAATTGA
TCCGCGGCCGCATGGTGAGCAAGGGCGAGGAGGATAACATGGCCATCATCAAGGAGTTCATGCGCTTCAA
GGTGCACATGGAGGGCTCCGTGAACGGCCACGAGTTCGAGATCGAGGGCGAGGGCGAGGGCCGCCCCTAC
GAGGGCACCCAGACCGCCAAGCTGAAGGTGACCAAGGGTGGCCCCCTGCCCTTCGCCTGGGACATCCTGT
CCCCTCAGTTCATGTACGGCTCCAAGGCCTACGTGAAGCACCCCGCCGACATCCCCGACTACTTGAAGCT
GTCCTTCCCCGAGGGCTTCAAGTGGGAGCGCGTGATGAACTTCGAGGACGGCGGCGTGGTGACCGTGACC
CAGGACTCCTCCCTGCAGGACGGCGAGTTCATCTACAAGGTGAAGCTGCGCGGCACCAACTTCCCCTCCG
ACGGCCCCGTAATGCAGAAGAAGACCATGGGCTGGGAGGCCTCCTCCGAGCGGATGTACCCCGAGGACGG
CGCCCTGAAGGGCGAGATCAAGCAGAGGCTGAAGCTGAAGGACGGCGGCCACTACGACGCTGAGGTCAAG
ACCACCTACAAGGCCAAGAAGCCCGTGCAGCTGCCCGGCGCCTACAACGTCAACATCAAGTTGGACATCA
CCTCCCACAACGAGGACTACACCATCGTGGAACAGTACGAACGCGCCGAGGGCCGCCACTCCACCGGCGG
CATGGACGAGCTGTACAAGTAAGGATCCGGAATTCCGCCCCCCCCCCCTAACGTTACTGGCCGAAGCCGC
TTGGAATAAGGCCGGTGTGCGTTTGTCTATATGTTATTTTCCACCATATTGCCGTCTTTTGGCAATGTGA
GGGCCCGGAAACCTGGCCCTGTCTTCTTGACGAGCATTCCTAGGGGTCTTTCCCCTCTCGCCAAAGGAAT
GCAAGGTCTGTTGAATGTCGTGAAGGAAGCAGTTCCTCTGGAAGCTTCTTGAAGACAAACAACGTCTGTA
GCGACCCTTTGCAGGCAGCGGAACCCCCCACCTGGCGACAGGTGCCTCTGCGGCCAAAAGCCACGTGTAT
AAGATACACCTGCAAAGGCGGCACAACCCCAGTGCCACGTTGTGAGTTGGATAGTTGTGGAAAGAGTCAA
ATGGCTCTCCTCAAGCGTATTCAACAAGGGGCTGAAGGATGCCCAGAAGGTACCCCATTGTATGGGATCT
GATCTGGGGCCTCGGTGCACATGCTTTACATGTGTTTAGTCGAGGTTAAAAAAACGTCTAGGCCCCCCGA
ACCACGGGGACGTGGTTTTCCTTTGAAAAACACGATGATAATATGGCCACAACCATGGTGAGCAAGGGCG
AGGAGCTGTTCACCGGGGTGGTGCCCATCCTGGTCGAGCTGGACGGCGACGTAAACGGCCACAAGTTCAG
CGTGTCTGGCGAGGGCGAGGGCGATGCCACCTACGGCAAGCTGACCCTGAAGTTCATCTGCACCACCGGC
AAGCTGCCCGTGCCCTGGCCCACCCTCGTGACCACCCTGACCTACGGCGTGCAGTGCTTCAGCCGCTACC
CCGACCACATGAAGCAGCACGACTTCTTCAAGTCCGCCATGCCCGAAGGCTACGTCCAGGAGCGCACCAT
CTTCTTCAAGGACGACGGCAACTACAAGACCCGCGCCGAGGTGAAGTTCGAGGGCGACACCCTGGTGAAC
CGCATCGAGCTGAAGGGCATCGACTTCAAGGAGGACGGCAACATCCTGGGGCACAAGCTGGAGTACAACT
ACAACAGCCACAACGTCTATATCATGGCCGACAAGCAGAAGAACGGCATCAAGGCGAACTTCAAGATCCG
CCACAACATCGAGGACGGCAGCGTGCAGCTCGCCGACCACTACCAGCAGAACACCCCCATCGGCGACGGC
CCCGTGCTGCTGCCCGACAACCACTACCTGAGCACCCAGTCCGCCCTGAGCAAAGACCCCAACGAGAAGC
GCGATCACATGGTCCTGCTGGAGTTCGTGACCGCCGCCGGGATCACTCTCGGCATGGACGAGCTGTACAA
GTAATGAATTAATTAAGAATTATCAAGCTTATCGATACCGTCGAGATATCAGTGGTCCAGGCTCTAGTTT
TGACTCAACAATATCACCAGCTGAAGCCTATAGAGTACGAGCCATAGATAAAATAAAAGATTTTATTTAG
TCTCCAGAAAAAGGGGGGAATGAAAGACCCCACCTGTAGGTTTGGCAAGCTAGCTTAAGTAACGCCATTT
TGCAAGGCATGGAAAAATACATAACTGAGAATAGAGAAGTTCAGATCAAGGTCAGGAACAGATGGAACAG
GGTCGACCCTAGAGAACCATCAGATGTTTCCAGGGTGCCCCAAGGACCTGAAATGACCCTGTGCCTTATT
TGAACTAACCAATCAGTTCGCTTCTCGCTTCTGTTCGCGCGCTTCTGCTCCCCGAGCTCAATAAAAGAGC
CCACAACCCCTCACTCGGGGCGCCAGTCCTCCGATTGACTGAGTCGCCCGGGTACCCGTGTATCCAATAA
ACCCTCTTGCAGTTGCATCCGACTTGTGGTCTCGCTGTTCCTTGGGAGGGTCTCCTCTGAGTGATTGACT
ACCCGTCAGCGGGGGTCTTTCATTTGGGGGCTCGTCCGGGATCGGGAGACCCCTGCCCAGGGACCACCGA
CCCACCACCGGGAGGTAAGCTGGCTGCCTCGCGCGTTTCGGTGATGACGGTGAAAACCTCTGACACATGC
AGCTCCCGGAGACGGTCACAGCTTGTCTGTAAGCGGATGCCGGGAGCAGACAAGCCCGTCAGGGCGCGTC
AGCGGGTGTTGGCGGGTGTCGGGGCGCAGCCATGACCCAGTCACGTAGCGATAGCGGAGTGTAGATCCGG
CTGTGGAATGTGTGTCAGTTAGGGTGTGGAAAGTCCCCAGGCTCCCCAGCAGGCAGAAGTATGCAAAGCA
TGCATCTCAATTAGTCAGCAACCAGGTGTGGAAAGTCCCCAGGCTCCCCAGCAGGCAGAAGTATGCAAAG
CATGCATCTCAATTAGTCAGCAACCATAGTCCCGCCCCTAACTCCGCCCATCCCGCCCCTAACTCCGCCC
AGTTCCGCCCATTCTCCGCCCCATGGCTGACTAATTTTTTTTATTTATGCAGAGGCCGAGGCCGCCTCGG
CCTCTGAGCTATTCCAGAAGTAGTGAGGAGGCTTTTTTGGAGGCCTAGGCTTTTGCAAAAAGCTTACTGG
CTTAACTATGCGGCATCAGAGCAGATTGTACTGAGAGTGCACCATATGCGGTGTGAAATACCGCACAGAT
GCGTAAGGAGAAAATACCGCATCAGGCGCTCTTCCGCTTCCTCGCTCACTGACTCGCTGCGCTCGGTCGT
TCGGCTGCGGCGAGCGGTATCAGCTCACTCAAAGGCGGTAATACGGTTATCCACAGAATCAGGGGATAAC
GCAGGAAAGAACATGTGAGCAAAAGGCCAGCAAAAGGCCAGGAACCGTAAAAAGGCCGCGTTGCTGGCGT
TTTTCCATAGGCTCCGCCCCCCTGACGAGCATCACAAAAATCGACGCTCAAGTCAGAGGTGGCGAAACCC
GACAGGACTATAAAGATACCAGGCGTTTCCCCCTGGAAGCTCCCTCGTGCGCTCTCCTGTTCCGACCCTG
CCGCTTACCGGATACCTGTCCGCCTTTCTCCCTTCGGGAAGCGTGGCGCTTTCTCATAGCTCACGCTGTA
GGTATCTCAGTTCGGTGTAGGTCGTTCGCTCCAAGCTGGGCTGTGTGCACGAACCCCCCGTTCAGCCCGA
CCGCTGCGCCTTATCCGGTAACTATCGTCTTGAGTCCAACCCGGTAAGACACGACTTATCGCCACTGGCA
GCAGCCACTGGTAACAGGATTAGCAGAGCGAGGTATGTAGGCGGTGCTACAGAGTTCTTGAAGTGGTGGC
CTAACTACGGCTACACTAGAAGGACAGTATTTGGTATCTGCGCTCTGCTGAAGCCAGTTACCTTCGGAAA
AAGAGTTGGTAGCTCTTGATCCGGCAAACAAACCACCGCTGGTAGCGGTGGTTTTTTTGTTTGCAAGCAG
CAGATTACGCGCAGAAAAAAAGGATCTCAAGAAGATCCTTTGATCTTTTCTACGGGGTCTGACGCTCAGT
GGAACGAAAACTCACGTTAAGGGATTTTGGTCATGAGATTATCAAAAAGGATCTTCACCTAGATCCTTTT
AAATTAAAAATGAAGTTTTAAATCAATCTAAAGTATATATGAGTAAACTTGGTCTGACAGTTACCAATGC
TTAATCAGTGAGGCACCTATCTCAGCGATCTGTCTATTTCGTTCATCCATAGTTGCCTGACTCCCCGTCG
TGTAGATAACTACGATACGGGAGGGCTTACCATCTGGCCCCAGTGCTGCAATGATACCGCGAGACCCACG
CTCACCGGCTCCAGATTTATCAGCAATAAACCAGCCAGCCGGAAGGGCCGAGCGCAGAAGTGGTCCTGCA
ACTTTATCCGCCTCCATCCAGTCTATTAATTGTTGCCGGGAAGCTAGAGTAAGTAGTTCGCCAGTTAATA
GTTTGCGCAACGTTGTTGCCATTGCTGCAGGCATCGTGGTGTCACGCTCGTCGTTTGGTATGGCTTCATT
CAGCTCCGGTTCCCAACGATCAAGGCGAGTTACATGATCCCCCATGTTGTGCAAAAAAGCGGTTAGCTCC
TTCGGTCCTCCGATCGTTGTCAGAAGTAAGTTGGCCGCAGTGTTATCACTCATGGTTATGGCAGCACTGC
ATAATTCTCTTACTGTCATGCCATCCGTAAGATGCTTTTCTGTGACTGGTGAGTACTCAACCAAGTCATT
CTGAGAATAGTGTATGCGGCGACCGAGTTGCTCTTGCCCGGCGTCAACACGGGATAATACCGCGCCACAT
AGCAGAACTTTAAAAGTGCTCATCATTGGAAAACGTTCTTCGGGGCGAAAACTCTCAAGGATCTTACCGC
TGTTGAGATCCAGTTCGATGTAACCCACTCGTGCACCCAACTGATCTTCAGCATCTTTTACTTTCACCAG
CGTTTCTGGGTGAGCAAAAACAGGAAGGCAAAATGCCGCAAAAAAGGGAATAAGGGCGACACGGAAATGT
TGAATACTCATACTCTTCCTTTTTCAATATTATTGAAGCATTTATCAGGGTTATTGTCTCATGAGCGGAT
ACATATTTGAATGTATTTAGAAAAATAAACAAATAGGGGTTCCGCGCACATTTCCCCGAAAAGTGCCACC
TGACGTCTAAGAAACCATTATTATCATGACATTAACCTATAAAAATAGGCGTATCACGAGGCCCTTTCGT
CTTCAAGAATTAGCTTGGCCATTGCATACGTTGTATCCATATCATAATATGTACATTTATATTGGCTCAT
GTCCAACATTACCGCCATGTT
Features (pLannotate 1.2.2; 20 found; start..end, strand, type, name):
      1..380     +  enhancer       CMV enhancer: human cytomegalovirus immediate early enhancer
    381..584     +  promoter       CMV promoter: human cytomegalovirus (CMV) immediate early promoter
    585..760     +  LTR            5' LTR (truncated): truncated long terminal repeat from Moloney murine sarcoma virus
    882..1156    +  misc_feature   MESV Ψ (fragment): packaging signal of murine embryonic stem cell virus
   1223..1639    +  CDS            gag (truncated): truncated Moloney murine leukemia virus (MMLV) gag gene lacking the start codon
   1676..1979    +  enhancer       CMV enhancer: human cytomegalovirus immediate early enhancer
   1980..2183    +  promoter       CMV promoter: human cytomegalovirus (CMV) immediate early promoter
   2322..3029    +  CDS            mCherry: mCherry is a basic (constitutively fluorescent) red fluorescent protein published in 2004, derived from Discosoma sp.. It is reported to be a very rapidly-maturing monomer with low acid sensitivity.
   3149..3611    +  misc_feature   IRES: internal ribosome entry site (IRES) of the encephalomyocarditis virus (EMCV)
   3625..4344    +  CDS            EGFP: the original enhanced GFP (Yang et al., 1996) mammalian codon-optimized
   4361..4384    +  misc_feature   MCS (fragment): pBluescript multiple cloning site
   4385..4457    +  CDS            env (fragment): murine leukemia virus gPr80 envelope polyprotein precursor; env; proteolytically cleaved into gp70SU and p15TM subunits
   4499..4924    +  LTR            3' LTR (ΔU3): self-inactivating 3' long terminal repeat (LTR) from Moloney murine leukemia virus
   4993..5033    +  CDS            rop (fragment): Rop protein, which maintains plasmids at low copy number; rop
   5135..5173    +  misc_feature   bom (fragment): basis of mobility region from pBR322
   5190..5519    +  promoter       SV40 promoter: SV40 enhancer and early promoter
   5525..5626    +  misc_feature   bom (fragment): basis of mobility region from pBR322
   5812..6400    -  rep_origin     ori: high-copy-number ColE1/pMB1/pBR322/pUC origin of replication
   6571..7431    -  CDS            AmpR: β-lactamase; bla; confers resistance to ampicillin, carbenicillin, and related antibiotics
   7432..7536    -  promoter       AmpR promoter: bla
