[The description below was written by a language model from this plasmid's Addgene catalogue record and pLannotate feature annotations shown in this document.]
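Description:
pQC-mCherryFP-GFP is a self-inactivating gammaretroviral expression vector built on the Clontech pQC-XIG backbone, intended for expression in mammalian cells either by transfection or after packaging into retroviral particles. In bacteria it is maintained through a high-copy ColE1/pUC-type origin and selected with ampicillin via the β-lactamase gene. The viral portion begins with a hybrid 5′ end in which a CMV enhancer/promoter is fused to a truncated murine sarcoma virus LTR. This arrangement drives strong transcription of the genomic RNA in packaging cells. It is followed by a Ψ packaging signal and a truncated gag segment lacking its start codon, which helps encapsidation without producing Gag protein. The 3′ LTR carries a U3 deletion, so after reverse transcription and integration the LTR promoter activity is lost and expression depends on the internal promoter.

The payload is a bicistronic cassette driven by an internal CMV enhancer/promoter. The synthetic mCherryFP insert, annotated as an mCherry coding sequence, was cloned between NotI and EcoRI sites. Downstream, an EMCV IRES directs translation of EGFP from the same transcript. EGFP is the only selectable marker listed for mammalian cells, so transduced or transfected cells are identified or sorted by green fluorescence, with red fluorescence reporting the insert. An SV40 promoter fragment and remnants of rop, bom and env sequences are backbone leftovers outside the expression cassette.

The record describes the plasmid as the mCherryFP positive control, deposited with work on a mutation-activated fluorescence reporter for measuring acute mutagenesis frequency. It presumably provides the constitutively red-fluorescent reference signal for that system. A separate empty-vector plasmid is named as the matching negative control.
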