Addgene plasmid #129102: pQC-mCherryFP-GFP
Purpose: mCherryFP positive control
Depositing lab: Fangliang Zhang. Depositing organization: University of Miami. Publication: A Rapid and Precise Mutation-Activated Fluorescence Reporter for Analyzing Acute Mutagenesis Frequency. Birnbaum MD, Nemzow L, Kumar A, Gong F, Zhang F. Cell Chem Biol. 2018 Aug 16;25(8):1038-1049.e5. doi: 10.1016/j.chembiol.2018.05.010. Epub 2018 Jun 14. PubMed 29909992.
Backbone
  Vector backbone: pQC-XIG
  Backbone manufacturer: Clontech
  Backbone size w/o insert (bp): 7116
  Vector type: Mammalian Expression, Retroviral
  Selectable markers: GFP
Growth in bacteria
  Bacterial resistance: Ampicillin, 100 μg/mL
  Growth temperature: 37°C
  Growth strain: NEB Stable
  Copy number: High Copy
Gene/Insert
  Gene/Insert name: mCherryFP (alt name: GFP)
  Species: Synthetic
  Promoter: CMV
  Cloning method: Restriction Enzyme; 5′ cloning site NotI (not destroyed); 3′ cloning site EcoRI (not destroyed)
  Sequencing primers: 5′ CMV-F
Terms and licenses: Academic/Nonprofit Terms; Industry Terms: Not Available to Industry
Depositor comments: Addgene plasmid # 26286 is the empty vector negative control.
How to cite: pQC-mCherryFP-GFP was a gift from Fangliang Zhang (Addgene plasmid # 129102 ; http://n2t.net/addgene:129102 ; RRID:Addgene_129102)
